>Addgene plasmid #227755 | pVG123 | addgene full sequence | sequence record 458101 | Addgene NGS Result
CAGCTTTTGTTCCCTTTAGTGAGGGTTAATTCCGAGCTTGGCGTAATCATGGTCATAGCTGTTTCCTGTG
TGAAATTGTTATCCGCTCACAATTCCACACAACATACGAGCCGGAAGCATAAAGTGTAAAGCCTGGGGTG
CCTAATGAGTGAGCTAACTCACATTAATTGCGTTGCGCTCACTGCCCGCTTTCCAGTCGGGAAACCTGTC
GTGCCAGCTGCATTAATGAATCGGCCAACGCGCGGGGAGAGGCGGTTTGCGTATTGGGCGCTCTTCCGCT
TCCTCGCTCACTGACTCGCTGCGCTCGGTCGTTCGGCTGCGGCGAGCGGTATCAGCTCACTCAAAGGCGG
TAATACGGTTATCCACAGAATCAGGGGATAACGCAGGAAAGAACATGTGAGCAAAAGGCCAGCAAAAGGC
CAGGAACCGTAAAAAGGCCGCGTTGCTGGCGTTTTTCCATAGGCTCCGCCCCCCTGACGAGCATCACAAA
AATCGACGCTCAAGTCAGAGGTGGCGAAACCCGACAGGACTATAAAGATACCAGGCGTTTCCCCCTGGAA
GCTCCCTCGTGCGCTCTCCTGTTCCGACCCTGCCGCTTACCGGATACCTGTCCGCCTTTCTCCCTTCGGG
AAGCGTGGCGCTTTCTCATAGCTCACGCTGTAGGTATCTCAGTTCGGTGTAGGTCGTTCGCTCCAAGCTG
GGCTGTGTGCACGAACCCCCCGTTCAGCCCGACCGCTGCGCCTTATCCGGTAACTATCGTCTTGAGTCCA
ACCCGGTAAGACACGACTTATCGCCACTGGCAGCAGCCACTGGTAACAGGATTAGCAGAGCGAGGTATGT
AGGCGGTGCTACAGAGTTCTTGAAGTGGTGGCCTAACTACGGCTACACTAGAAGAACAGTATTTGGTATC
TGCGCTCTGCTGAAGCCAGTTACCTTCGGAAAAAGAGTTGGTAGCTCTTGATCCGGCAAACAAACCACCG
CTGGTAGCGGTGGTTTTTTTGTTTGCAAGCAGCAGATTACGCGCAGAAAAAAAGGATCTCAAGAAGATCC
TTTGATCTTTTCTACGGGGTCTGACGCTCAGTGGAACGAAAACTCACGTTAAGGGATTTTGGTCATGAGA
TTATCAAAAAGGATCTTCACCTAGATCCTTTTAAATTAAAAATGAAGTTTTAAATCAATCTAAAGTATAT
ATGAGTAAACTTGGTCTGACAGTTACCAATGCTTAATCAGTGAGGCACCTATCTCAGCGATCTGTCTATT
TCGTTCATCCATAGTTGCCTGACTCCCCGTCGTGTAGATAACTACGATACGGGAGGGCTTACCATCTGGC
CCCAGTGCTGCAATGATACCGCGAGACCCACGCTCACCGGCTCCAGATTTATCAGCAATAAACCAGCCAG
CCGGAAGGGCCGAGCGCAGAAGTGGTCCTGCAACTTTATCCGCCTCCATCCAGTCTATTAATTGTTGCCG
GGAAGCTAGAGTAAGTAGTTCGCCAGTTAATAGTTTGCGCAACGTTGTTGCCATTGCTACAGGCATCGTG
GTGTCACGCTCGTCGTTTGGTATGGCTTCATTCAGCTCCGGTTCCCAACGATCAAGGCGAGTTACATGAT
CCCCCATGTTGTGCAAAAAAGCGGTTAGCTCCTTCGGTCCTCCGATCGTTGTCAGAAGTAAGTTGGCCGC
AGTGTTATCACTCATGGTTATGGCAGCACTGCATAATTCTCTTACTGTCATGCCATCCGTAAGATGCTTT
TCTGTGACTGGTGAGTACTCAACCAAGTCATTCTGAGAATAGTGTATGCGGCGACCGAGTTGCTCTTGCC
CGGCGTCAATACGGGATAATACCGCGCCACATAGCAGAACTTTAAAAGTGCTCATCATTGGAAAACGTTC
TTCGGGGCGAAAACTCTCAAGGATCTTACCGCTGTTGAGATCCAGTTCGATGTAACCCACTCGTGCACCC
AACTGATCTTCAGCATCTTTTACTTTCACCAGCGTTTCTGGGTGAGCAAAAACAGGAAGGCAAAATGCCG
CAAAAAAGGGAATAAGGGCGACACGGAAATGTTGAATACTCATACTCTTCCTTTTTCAATATTATTGAAG
CATTTATCAGGGTTATTGTCTCATGAGCGGATACATATTTGAATGTATTTAGAAAAATAAACAAATAGGG
GTTCCGCGCACATTTCCCCGAAAAGTGCCACCTGACGTCCTCGGCGCGTGACGTCTAAGAAACCATTATT
ATCATGACATTAACCTATAAAAATAGGCGTATCACGAGGCCCTTTCGTCTCGCGCGTTTCGGTGATGACG
GTGAAAACCTCTGACACATGCAGCTCCCGGAGACGGTCACAGCTTGTCTGTAAGCGGATGCCGGGAGCAG
ACAAGCCCGTCAGGGCGCGTCAGCGGGTGTTGGCGGGTGTCGGGGCTGGCTTAACTATGCGGCATCAGAG
CAGATTGTACTGAGAGTGCACCATACCACCTTTTCAATTCATCATTTTTTTTTTATTCTTTTTTTTGATT
TCGGTTTCCTTGAAATTTTTTTGATTCGGTAATCTCCGAACAGAAGGAAGAACGAAGGAAGGAGCACAGA
CTTAGATTGGTATATATACGCATATTGGGTCAGCAGTACAGAACCCTCGACGAAGTTGTAAGTGGTGGAT
CAGATATCATCATTGTTGGCAGAGGACTTTTCGCCAAGGGTAGAGATCCTAATACTAAACTCACAAATTA
GAGCTTCAATTTAATTATATCAGTTATTACCCTATGCGGTGTGAAATACCGCACAGATGCGTAAGGAGAA
AATACCGCATCAGGAAATTGTAAGCGTTAATATTTTGTTAAAATTCGCGTTAAATTTTTGTTAAATCAGC
TCATTTTTTAACCAATAGGCCGAAATCGGCAAAATCCCTTATAAATCAAAAGAATAGACCGAGATAGGGT
[37 nt withheld, positions 2941-2977]
AAAGAACGTGGACTCCAACGTCAAAGG
[49 nt withheld, positions 3005-3053]
T
[91 nt withheld, positions 3055-3145]
G
[124 nt withheld, positions 3147-3270]
CCATTCGCCATTCAGGCTGCGCAACTGTTGGGAAGGGCGATCGGTGCGGGCCTCTTCGCTATTACGCCAG
CTGGCGAAAGGGGGATGTGCTGCAAGGCGATTAAGTTGGGTAACGCCAGGGTTTTCCCAGTCACGACGTT
GTAAAACGACGGCCAGTGAATTGTAATACGACTCACTATAGGGGGCCAGCGTGGCCGTTTAAACATTTAA
ATGGCCGGCCGCTGCCACCGTTGTTTCCACCGAAGAAACCACCGTTGCCGTAACCACCACGACGGTTGTT
GCTAAAGAAGCTGCCACCGCCACGGCCACCGTTGTAGCCGCCGTTGTTGTTATTGTAGTTGCTACTGTTA
TTTCTGGCACTTCTTGGTTTTCCTCTTAAGTGAGGAGGAACATAACCATTCTCGTTGTTGTCGTTGATGC
TTAAATTTTGCACTTGTTCGCTCAGTTCAGCCATAATATGAAATGCTTTTCTTGTTGTTCTTACGGAATA
CCACTTGCCACCTATCACCACAACTAACTTTTTCCCGTTCCTCCATCTCTTTTATATTTTTTTTCTGGAG
TTCAAGAGAAAAAAAAAGAAAAAGCAAAAAGAAAAAAGGAAAGCGCGCCTCGTTCAGAATGACACGTATA
GAATGATGCATTACCTTGTCATCTTCAGTATCATACTGTTCGTATACATACTTACTGACATTCATAGGTA
TACATATATACACATGTATATATATCGTATGCTGCAGCTTTAAATAATCGGTGTCAAGATCTGAGCTCCA
CCGCGGTGGCGGCCGCTTATTTACTCAGGATCCCGCATGTTGCAGGTGGGAGTTCCAGCTCCCGGGAAAC
AGCTGCAAGAATTACTCGTGAGTAAGGAAAGAGTGAGGAACTATCGCATACCTGCATTTAAAGATGCCGA
TTTGGGCGCGAATCCTTTATTTTGGCTTCACCCTCATACTATTATCAGGGCCAGAAAAAGGAAGTGTTTC
CCTCCTTCTTGAATTGATGTTACCCTCATAAAGCACGTGGCCTCTTATCGAGAAAGAAATTACCGTCGCT
CGTGATTTGTTTGCAAAAAGAACAAAACTGAAAAAACCCAGACACGCTCGACTTCCTGTCTTCCTATTGA
TTGCAGCTTCCAATTTCGTCACACAACAAGGTCCTAGCGACGGCTCACAGGTTTTGTAACAAGCAATCGA
AGGTTCTGGAATGGCGGGAAAGGGTTTAGTACCACATGCTATGATGCCCACTGTGATCTCCAGAGCAAAG
TTCGTTCGATCGTACTGTTACTCTCTCTCTTTCAAACAGAATTGTCCGAATCGTGTGACAACAACAGCCT
GTTCTCACACACTCTTTTCTTCTAACCAAGGGGGTGGTTTAGTTTAGTAGAACCTCGTGAAACTTACATT
TACATATATATAAACTTGCATAAATTGGTCAATGCAAGAAATACATATTTGGTCTTTTCTAATTCGTAGT
TTTTCAAGTTCTTAGATGCTTTCTTTTTCTCTTTTTTACAGATCATCAAGGAAGTAATTATCTACTTTTT
ACAACAAATATAAAACACCGCGGTGGCGGCCGCTAAAATCATGGCTAGCCCGAAAAAAAAGAGAAAAGTA
GCCCCACCAACGGACGTTTCACTTGGTGACGAATTACATTTAGACGGTGAGGATGTAGCTATGGCACATG
CCGATGCTCTTGATGATTTTGATCTGGACATGTTAGGTGATGGGGATTCTCCCGGCCCCGGATTTACACC
ACATGATTCTGCTCCGTATGGCGCGTTGGACATGGCAGATTTCGAATTTGAACAGATGTTTACTGATGCA
CTTGGTATCGACGAATATGGAGGTGAATTCGGAGCAGATGATACTAGAGTTGAAGTCCAACCTCCAGCCC
AATGGGTATTGGATTTGATCGAGGCCTCACCCATAGCAAGTGTTGTTAGTGATCCCAGATTGGCTGATAA
TCCTTTGATTGCTATCAACCAGGCCTTTACCGATCTAACTGGGTATTCTGAGGAAGAATGTGTTGGTCGT
AATTGTAGATTTTTGGCAGGATCTGGTACTGAACCCTGGCTAACAGATAAGATCCGTCAAGGTGTTCGTG
AGCATAAACCCGTGTTGGTTGAGATTTTGAATTACAAAAAGGATGGTACTCCTTTTCGTAATGCAGTTTT
GGTGGCACCAATCTATGATGACGATGATGAATTACTATACTTCCTTGGTAGCCAAGTGGAAGTGGATGAC
GATCAACCGAACATGGGCATGGCCCGTAGAGAACGTGCTGTGGAGATGTTAAAAACTCTTTCACCACGTC
AATTAGAAGTCACAACTCTGGTTGCATCAGGCCTAAGAAATAAAGAAGTGGCTGCCAGACTGGGTCTTTC
AGAAAAAACTGTCAAAATGCACAGAGGTTTGGTAATGGAAAAATTAAACTTAAAAACGAGTGCAGATTTA
GTTAGAATTGCCGTAGAAGCAGGTATTTAAGTCGACCTCGAGTAATGATCATGTAATTAGTTATGTCACG
CTTACATTCACGCCCTCCCCCCACATCCGCTCTAACCGAAAAGGAAGGAGTTAGACAACCTGAAGTCTAG
GTCCCTATTTATTTTTTTATAGTTATGTTAGTATTAAGAACGTTATTTATATTTCAAATTTTTCTTTTTT
TTCTGTACAGACGCGTGTACGCATGTAACATTATACTGAAAACCTTGCTTGAGAAGGTTTTGGGACGCTC
GAAGGCTTTAATTTGCGGCCTTATCGCCGGCGAATAAATTAAGGCGCGCCAACATATCCGGAGGTACCCA
AAGCCGAATCCACCACGGTCACCGTTGTTTCTGAAGAAACCACCACGGCCGCCACCGTTGTTGAAACCAC
CACGAGGAGCAGAATCGCCTCTTCTGCCACCACCGTTACGGATGTGAGGTGGAACGTAACCACCACGTCT
TTGTTGCCCTTCAGGCATGGAAACTTGCTCTGCTAACTCAGTCATATTGGATATATGTATTACTTTCTTT
ATTTTTTGTAGTTTAGTCTTCTATTTCTTTTATAGTTTGGTATCTTTTTGCAAAAAATTTACCTCTATAT
CGTGTTCGTGCGTATTTCTTCCTCTATAATATGAAAAGAAAGGCAGTAGTCTTGGTTTTCTATTATTCCA
AATATTACAAGAATACCCAGAACCACAAGAAGCAGAAGAAACTAACTGCTTTATATACTTAATTTCCCGC
CACAAGCTCATCGCCCAGAAGTTTTTTTCAGTTTTTCACCTGACAATCTGGCAGCTCGCTGAAAAATTTT
CACCTGGGGTCGCCTGCTACGTAGAGTGATCACGTTTATGAATAGCACATTATATAGTGGCCCAGACGGT
CTGATGGTAGTTCATGTAGTTAAGAATAAATACTCTGTTTGTGTGATTTCTATGTGTACGTTATCTATAT
AAATATTGTTGATGGTGGTAGCTGTGGGCTGTGTTCTATGCTAGGACACCCTTAGTGGATGGAACGTCAT
CGCGACCCGTAGGTGTTCTTGCCTCTCTGATGGCGATGGCGAGCGCCTTGAAAGCTGATTCGGAGCGGTG
GTGGTCGTTGGTGCCCCGCAGACAGTCCACATGCATGGTGATACGCGCCTCAGTGGCGAAACTCTCCAAG
AAGTGCGGGATCATCTCTGTGGATAGCTGGCCTATGCGTTCTCGCTTCAGGCCCAGCTCCACCACGGCGA
AAGGCCTATTGGAGAAGTCAACCACAGCGCGGCTCAGCGCCTCGTCCAGTGGTGCAAACCCATGCCCGAA
CCTCTTGATACCACGCACGGAGCCAAGCGCCTCCTTGAACGCTTGGCCCAGCGCAATCCCACAGTCCTCA
ACAGTGTGGTGGTCATCGATGTGCAAGTCCCCTATACACTCCAGGATCAGAGACCACCCGCCATGCTTCG
CCAGCGCAGTCAACATGTGGTCCAAAAACCCAACTCCAGTGTGCACATGGATGGTCTGCCCATCACCACT
AGCATATTCCTTGCCCAGTATGCTCTCCCGTACAGAAACAGACCCACCGTCAAGATCCAGCGCCAGCTGT
ATATTCGTCTCCTGCGTAACCCTCTTAACAAACGCCATCCTTTGCTCGATGCTTCTCTTTGCTTCAATTA
TCTCAACTTTAAGTAAACCTGAAGTAAACTAGAACTAGATTAAATCAGAAGGCATCCGCAGCTTTATATA
CATATAGAGCCTCTTTGCCTTCGTTTATCTTGCCTGCTCATTTTTTAGTATATTCTTCGAAGAAATCACA
TTACTTTATATAATGTATAATTCATTATGTGATAATGCCAATCGCTAAGAAAAAAAAAGAGTCATCCGCT
AGGTGGAAAAAAAAAAATGAAAATCATTACCGAGGCATAAAAAAATATAGAGTGTACTAGAGGAGGCCAA
GAGTAATAGAAAAAGAAAATTGCGGGAAAGGACTGTGTTATGACTTCCCTGACTAATGCCGTGTTCAAAC
GATACCTGGCAGTGACTCCTAGCGCTCACCAAGCTCTTAAAACGAGAATTAAGAAAAAGTCGTCATCTTT
CGATAAGTTTTTCCCACAGCAAAGCAATAGTAGAAAAAAACAATGGGAAACGTTGAATGAAGACAAAGCG
TCGTGGTTTAAAAGGAAATACGCTCACGTACATGCTAGGGAACAGGACCGTGCAGCGGCCAGCGTGGCCG
TTTAAACATTTAAATGGCCGGCC
Features (pLannotate 1.2.2; 26 found; start..end, strand, type, name):
     13..31      -  promoter       T3 promoter: promoter for bacteriophage T3 RNA polymerase
     76..92      -  protein_bind   lac operator: The lac repressor binds to the lac operator to inhibit transcription in E. coli. This inhibition can be relieved by adding lactose or isopropyl-β-D-thiogalactopyranoside (IPTG). lac repressor encoded by lacI
    100..130     -  promoter       lac promoter: promoter for the E. coli lac operon
    145..166     -  protein_bind   CAP binding site: CAP binding activates transcription in the presence of cAMP. E. coli catabolite activator protein
    179..271     -  CDS            lacI (fragment): lac repressor; lacI; The lac repressor binds to the lac operator to inhibit transcription in E. coli. This inhibition can be relieved by adding lactose or isopropyl-β-D-thiogalactopyranoside (IPTG).
    454..1042    -  rep_origin     ori: high-copy-number ColE1/pMB1/pBR322/pUC origin of replication
   1213..2073    -  CDS            AmpR: β-lactamase; bla; confers resistance to ampicillin, carbenicillin, and related antibiotics
   2074..2178    -  promoter       AmpR promoter: bla
   2289..2324    +  CDS            rop (fragment): Rop protein, which maintains plasmids at low copy number; rop
   2426..2475    +  misc_feature   bom (fragment): basis of mobility region from pBR322
   2483..2615    +  promoter       URA3 promoter (fragment): S. cerevisiae URA3
   2615..2707    +  CDS            URA3 (fragment): PYRF_YEAST - Experimental evidence at protein level: Swiss-Prot protein existence level 1. From Saccharomyces cerevisiae (strain ATCC 204508 / S288c) (Baker's yeast).
   2763..2814    +  misc_feature   bom (fragment): basis of mobility region from pBR322
   2842..3270    -  rep_origin     f1 ori (sequence partly withheld): f1 bacteriophage origin of replication; arrow indicates direction of (+) strand synthesis
   3274..3431    -  CDS            lacZα (fragment): LacZα fragment of β-galactosidase; lacZ fragment
   3434..3452    +  promoter       T7 promoter: promoter for bacteriophage T7 RNA polymerase
   3527..3724    -  CDS            DED1 (fragment): DED1_YEAST - Also known as SPP81. Experimental evidence at protein level: Swiss-Prot protein existence level 1. ATP-binding RNA helicase involved in translation initiation. Remodels RNA in response to ADP and ATP concentrations by facilitating disruption, but also formation of RNA duplexes. Has weak ATP-dependent affinity for dsRNA, but strong ATP-dependent affinity for ssRNA. Acts as a virus host factor involved in the replication of the MBV and the L-A viruses by promoting the negative-strand RNA synthesis. May be involved in recognition of the preinitiation complex and DNA binding of the RN
   3720..4052    -  CDS            YO201_YEAST (fragment): Protein uncertain: Swiss-Prot protein existence level 5. From Saccharomyces cerevisiae (strain ATCC 204508 / S288c) (Baker's yeast).
   4826..4844    +  misc_feature   MCS (fragment): pBluescript multiple cloning site
   4881..5114    +  CDS            VP16_HHV11 (fragment): Experimental evidence at protein level: Swiss-Prot protein existence level 1. May play a role in the aggregation of tegument proteins around nucleocapsids during virus morphogenesis. From Human herpesvirus 1 (strain 17) (HHV-1) (Human herpes simplex virus 1).
   5112..5747    +  CDS            LVHTH_ERYLH (fragment): Experimental evidence at protein level: Swiss-Prot protein existence level 1. Has reversible, light-dependent DNA-binding activity. Upon illumination an internal FMN-protein adduct is formed which changes the protein conformation so that the previously sequestered DNA-binding domain is free to bind DNA. Binds to sequences within in its own promoter when illuminated but not when it has been incubated in the dark. From Erythrobacter litoralis (strain HTCC2594).
   5769..6016    +  terminator     CYC1 terminator: S. cerevisiae CYC1; transcription terminator for CYC1
   6067..6255    -  CDS            DED1 (fragment): DED1_CANGA - Protein inferred from homology: Swiss-Prot protein existence level 3. ATP-binding RNA helicase involved in translation initiation. Remodels RNA in response to ADP and ATP concentrations by facilitating disruption, but also formation of RNA duplexes (By similarity). From Candida glabrata (strain ATCC 2001 / CBS 138 / JCM 3761 / NBRC 0622 / NRRL Y-65) (Yeast) (Torulopsis glabrata).
   6742..7377    -  CDS            HIS3: HIS7_YEAST - Experimental evidence at protein level: Swiss-Prot protein existence level 1. From Saccharomyces cerevisiae (strain ATCC 204508 / S288c) (Baker's yeast).
   7483..7670    -  promoter       HIS3 promoter: S. cerevisiae HIS3
   7720..7947    +  CDS            MRM1 (fragment): MRM1_YEAST - Also known as PET56 From Saccharomyces cerevisiae (strain ATCC 204508 / S288c) (Baker's yeast).
