[The description below was written by a language model from this plasmid's Addgene catalogue record and pLannotate feature annotations shown in this document.]
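Description:
pVG123 is a yeast expression plasmid built on the EZL105 backbone and designed for chromosomal integration in budding yeast rather than episomal maintenance: the feature table shows no yeast replication origin or centromere, and the depositor notes that cutting with PmeI, which cuts twice in the plasmid, gives single-copy integration. In E. coli it is propagated as a high-copy plasmid through a ColE1/pUC-type origin with ampicillin selection from the β-lactamase gene. Its pBluescript-like scaffold also carries an f1 origin, T3 and T7 promoters, and lac promoter/lacZα remnants. Yeast transformants are selected by histidine prototrophy. The catalogue lists the marker as HIS3 with a "Cg" designation, and the annotation shows a HIS3 coding region and promoter flanked by fragments of DED1 (one matching S. cerevisiae and one Candida glabrata), MRM1/PET56 and a neighbouring ORF. These are sequences from around the HIS3 locus and plausibly act as homology for targeting, although the record does not state the integration site. Short URA3 fragments also appear to be backbone remnants.

The payload is a yeast-codon-optimized EL222 carrying the Ala157Val substitution, driven by the strong constitutive PGK1 promoter (stated in the catalogue but not annotated in the table) and terminated by the CYC1 terminator. The annotated open reading frame joins a herpes simplex VP16 activation-domain fragment to the Erythrobacter litoralis light-regulated LOV–helix-turn-helix protein. On illumination, this protein forms a flavin adduct that frees its DNA-binding domain, so the fusion activates target promoters in response to light. The construct therefore supplies a variant optogenetic transcription factor for light-controlled gene expression in yeast. It was deposited in connection with work on light-directed evolution of protein functions, and the effect of the mutation is not described in the record.
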