Addgene plasmid #227755: pVG123
Purpose: Expresses a version of light-inducible transcription factor EL222 (Ala157Val) under a strong constitutive PGK1pr
Depositing lab: Sahand Jamal Rahi. Depositing organization: Swiss Federal Institute of Technology (EPFL). Publication: Light-directed evolution of dynamic, multi-state, and computational protein functionalities. Gligorovski V, Labagnara M, Scutteri L, Blackholm M, Moglich A, Mansouri N, Rahi SJ. Cell. 2026 Mar 6:S0092-8674(26)00167-4. doi: 10.1016/j.cell.2026.02.002. PubMed 41794024.
Backbone
  Vector backbone: EZL105
  Vector type: Yeast Expression
  Selectable markers: HIS3 ; Cg (budding yeast)
Growth in bacteria
  Bacterial resistance: Ampicillin, 100 μg/mL
  Growth temperature: 37°C
  Growth strain: XL10
  Growth instructions: Can also be grown in DH5alpha.
  Copy number: High Copy
Gene/Insert
  Gene/Insert name: EL222 codon-optimized for budding yeast
  Species: S. cerevisiae (budding yeast)
  Mutation: Ala157Val mutant
  Promoter: PGK1pr
  Cloning method: Restriction Enzyme; 5′ cloning site Unknown (unknown if destroyed)
Terms and licenses: Academic/Nonprofit Terms; Industry Terms: Not Available to Industry
Depositor comments: For a single-copy integration in budding yeast, the plasmid should be cut with PmeI (double-cutter). Please visit https://doi.org/10.1101/2024.02.28.582517 for bioRxiv preprint.
How to cite: pVG123 was a gift from Sahand Jamal Rahi (Addgene plasmid # 227755 ; http://n2t.net/addgene:227755 ; RRID:Addgene_227755)
